>Addgene plasmid #118465 | pcDNA3.1(+)-sapphireAKAR(T/A) | addgene full sequence | sequence record 230227 | Addgene NGS Result
GACGGATCGGGAGATCTCCCGATCCCCTATGGTGCACTCTCAGTACAATCTGCTCTGATGCCGCATAGTT
AAGCCAGTATCTGCTCCCTGCTTGTGTGTTGGAGGTCGCTGAGTAGTGCGCGAGCAAAATTTAAGCTACA
ACAAGGCAAGGCTTGACCGACAATTGCATGAAGAATCTGCTTAGGGTTAGGCGTTTTGCGCTGCTTCGCG
ATGTACGGGCCAGATATACGCGTTGACATTGATTATTGACTAGTTATTAATAGTAATCAATTACGGGGTC
ATTAGTTCATAGCCCATATATGGAGTTCCGCGTTACATAACTTACGGTAAATGGCCCGCCTGGCTGACCG
CCCAACGACCCCCGCCCATTGACGTCAATAATGACGTATGTTCCCATAGTAACGCCAATAGGGACTTTCC
ATTGACGTCAATGGGTGGAGTATTTACGGTAAACTGCCCACTTGGCAGTACATCAAGTGTATCATATGCC
AAGTACGCCCCCTATTGACGTCAATGACGGTAAATGGCCCGCCTGGCATTATGCCCAGTACATGACCTTA
TGGGACTTTCCTACTTGGCAGTACATCTACGTATTAGTCATCGCTATTACCATGGTGATGCGGTTTTGGC
AGTACATCAATGGGCGTGGATAGCGGTTTGACTCACGGGGATTTCCAAGTCTCCACCCCATTGACGTCAA
TGGGAGTTTGTTTTGGCACCAAAATCAACGGGACTTTCCAAAATGTCGTAACAACTCCGCCCCATTGACG
CAAATGGGCGGTAGGCGTGTACGGTGGGAGGTCTATATAAGCAGAGCTCTCTGGCTAACTAGAGAACCCA
CTGCTTACTGGCTTATCGAAATTAATACGACTCACTATAGGGAGACCCAAGCTTGCGGCCGCCACCATGG
TGCGGGGTTCTCATCATCATCATCATCATGGTATGGCTAGCATGACTGGTGGACAGCAAATGGGTCGGGA
TCTGTACGACGATGACGATAAGGATCCCATGCTGCGTCGCGCCGCCCTGGTGGACGGCGGCACCGGCGGC
AGCGAGCTCAGCGCGATCAACGTGTATATCATGGCTGACAAACAGAAGAACGGTATCAAGGCCAACTTCA
AGATCCGCCACAACATCGAAGACGGCGGCGTTCAGCTGGCTGATCACTACCAGCAGAACACCCCAATCGG
CGACGGCCCTGTTCTGCTGCCTGACAACCACTACTTAAGCATCCAGTCTAAACTGTCCAAAGACCCAAAC
GAGAAGCGCGACCACATGGTTCTGCTGGAATTTGTTACCGCCGCTGGTATCACCCACGGCATGGACGAAC
TGTACAAGGGCGGCACCGGGGGATCTATGGTTTCCAAAGGCGAGGAACTGTTCACTGGTGTTGTTCCTAT
CCTGGTTGAACTGGACGGCGACGTTAACGGCCACAAATTCAGCGTTAGCGGGGAAGGCGAAGGAGACGCT
ACCTACGGCAAGCTGACTCTGAAGTTCATCTGCACCACTGGCAAGCTGCCTGTTCCTTGGCCTACCCTGG
TTACTACCTTCTCCTATGGTGTTATGGTTTTCGCCAGATATCCTGACCACATGAAGCAGCACGACTTCTT
CAAGAGCGCCATGCCTGAGGGCTACGTTCAGGAACGCACCATCTTTTTCAAGGACGACGGCAACTATAAG
ACACGCGCTGAGGTTAAGTTCGAGGGCGACACTCTGGTTAACCGCATCGAGCTGAAGGGCATCGACTTCA
AGGAGGACGGCAACATCCTGGGCCATAAGCTTGAATATAACAGCATGCATAAGTTTTCTCAAGAACAGAT
CGGCGAAAACATTGTGTGCAGGGTCATTTGTACCACGGGTCAAATTCCCATCCGAGATTTGTCAGCTGAT
ATTTCACAAGTGCTTAAGGAAAAACGATCCATAAAGAAAGTTTGGACATTTGGTAGAAACCCAGCCTGTG
ACTATCATTTAGGAAACATTTCAAGACTGTCAAATAAGCATTTCCAAATACTACTAGGAGAAGACGGTAA
CCTTTTATTGAATGACATTTCCACTAATGGGACCTGGTTAAATGGGCAAAAAGTCGAGAAGAACAGCAAT
CAGTTACTGTCTCAAGGTGATGAAATAACCGTTGGTGTAGGCGTGGAATCAGATATTTTATCTCTGGTCA
TTTTCATAAACGACAAATTTAAGCAGTGCCTCGAGCAGAACAAAGTTGATCGCTAAGAATTCTGCAGATA
TCCATCACACTGGCGGCCGCTCGAGCATGCATCTAGAGGGCCCTATTCTATAGTGTCACCTAAATGCTAG
AGCTCGCTGATCAGCCTCGACTGTGCCTTCTAGTTGCCAGCCATCTGTTGTTTGCCCCTCCCCCGTGCCT
TCCTTGACCCTGGAAGGTGCCACTCCCACTGTCCTTTCCTAATAAAATGAGGAAATTGCATCGCATTGTC
TGAGTAGGTGTCATTCTATTCTGGGGGGTGGGGTGGGGCAGGACAGCAAGGGGGAGGATTGGGAAGACAA
TAGCAGGCATGCTGGGGATGCGGTGGGCTCTATGGCTTCTGAGGCGGAAAGAACCAGCTGGGGCTCTAGG
GGGTATCCCC
[124 nt withheld, positions 2601-2724]
C
[91 nt withheld, positions 2726-2816]
A
[49 nt withheld, positions 2818-2866]
CCTTTGACGTTGGAGTCCACGTTCTTT
[37 nt withheld, positions 2894-2930]
ACCCTATCTCGGTCTATTCTTTTGATTTATAAGGGATTTTGCCGATTTCGGCCTATTGGTTAAAAAATGA
GCTGATTTAACAAAAATTTAACGCGAATTAATTCTGTGGAATGTGTGTCAGTTAGGGTGTGGAAAGTCCC
CAGGCTCCCCAGCAGGCAGAAGTATGCAAAGCATGCATCTCAATTAGTCAGCAACCAGGTGTGGAAAGTC
CCCAGGCTCCCCAGCAGGCAGAAGTATGCAAAGCATGCATCTCAATTAGTCAGCAACCATAGTCCCGCCC
CTAACTCCGCCCATCCCGCCCCTAACTCCGCCCAGTTCCGCCCATTCTCCGCCCCATGGCTGACTAATTT
TTTTTATTTATGCAGAGGCCGAGGCCGCCTCTGCCTCTGAGCTATTCCAGAAGTAGTGAGGAGGCTTTTT
TGGAGGCCTAGGCTTTTGCAAAAAGCTCCCGGGAGCTTGTATATCCATTTTCGGATCTGATCAAGAGACA
GGATGAGGATCGTTTCGCATGATTGAACAAGATGGATTGCACGCAGGTTCTCCGGCCGCTTGGGTGGAGA
GGCTATTCGGCTATGACTGGGCACAACAGACAATCGGCTGCTCTGATGCCGCCGTGTTCCGGCTGTCAGC
GCAGGGGCGCCCGGTTCTTTTTGTCAAGACCGACCTGTCCGGTGCCCTGAATGAACTGCAGGACGAGGCA
GCGCGGCTATCGTGGCTGGCCACGACGGGCGTTCCTTGCGCAGCTGTGCTCGACGTTGTCACTGAAGCGG
GAAGGGACTGGCTGCTATTGGGCGAAGTGCCGGGGCAGGATCTCCTGTCATCTCACCTTGCTCCTGCCGA
GAAAGTATCCATCATGGCTGATGCAATGCGGCGGCTGCATACGCTTGATCCGGCTACCTGCCCATTCGAC
CACCAAGCGAAACATCGCATCGAGCGAGCACGTACTCGGATGGAAGCCGGTCTTGTCGATCAGGATGATC
TGGACGAAGAGCATCAGGGGCTCGCGCCAGCCGAACTGTTCGCCAGGCTCAAGGCGCGCATGCCCGACGG
CGAGGATCTCGTCGTGACCCATGGCGATGCCTGCTTGCCGAATATCATGGTGGAAAATGGCCGCTTTTCT
GGATTCATCGACTGTGGCCGGCTGGGTGTGGCGGACCGCTATCAGGACATAGCGTTGGCTACCCGTGATA
TTGCTGAAGAGCTTGGCGGCGAATGGGCTGACCGCTTCCTCGTGCTTTACGGTATCGCCGCTCCCGATTC
GCAGCGCATCGCCTTCTATCGCCTTCTTGACGAGTTCTTCTGAGCGGGACTCTGGGGTTCGAAATGACCG
ACCAAGCGACGCCCAACCTGCCATCACGAGATTTCGATTCCACCGCCGCCTTCTATGAAAGGTTGGGCTT
CGGAATCGTTTTCCGGGACGCCGGCTGGATGATCCTCCAGCGCGGGGATCTCATGCTGGAGTTCTTCGCC
CACCCCAACTTGTTTATTGCAGCTTATAATGGTTACAAATAAAGCAATAGCATCACAAATTTCACAAATA
AAGCATTTTTTTCACTGCATTCTAGTTGTGGTTTGTCCAAACTCATCAATGTATCTTATCATGTCTGTAT
ACCGTCGACCTCTAGCTAGAGCTTGGCGTAATCATGGTCATAGCTGTTTCCTGTGTGAAATTGTTATCCG
CTCACAATTCCACACAACATACGAGCCGGAAGCATAAAGTGTAAAGCCTGGGGTGCCTAATGAGTGAGCT
AACTCACATTAATTGCGTTGCGCTCACTGCCCGCTTTCCAGTCGGGAAACCTGTCGTGCCAGCTGCATTA
ATGAATCGGCCAACGCGCGGGGAGAGGCGGTTTGCGTATTGGGCGCTCTTCCGCTTCCTCGCTCACTGAC
TCGCTGCGCTCGGTCGTTCGGCTGCGGCGAGCGGTATCAGCTCACTCAAAGGCGGTAATACGGTTATCCA
CAGAATCAGGGGATAACGCAGGAAAGAACATGTGAGCAAAAGGCCAGCAAAAGGCCAGGAACCGTAAAAA
GGCCGCGTTGCTGGCGTTTTTCCATAGGCTCCGCCCCCCTGACGAGCATCACAAAAATCGACGCTCAAGT
CAGAGGTGGCGAAACCCGACAGGACTATAAAGATACCAGGCGTTTCCCCCTGGAAGCTCCCTCGTGCGCT
CTCCTGTTCCGACCCTGCCGCTTACCGGATACCTGTCCGCCTTTCTCCCTTCGGGAAGCGTGGCGCTTTC
TCATAGCTCACGCTGTAGGTATCTCAGTTCGGTGTAGGTCGTTCGCTCCAAGCTGGGCTGTGTGCACGAA
CCCCCCGTTCAGCCCGACCGCTGCGCCTTATCCGGTAACTATCGTCTTGAGTCCAACCCGGTAAGACACG
ACTTATCGCCACTGGCAGCAGCCACTGGTAACAGGATTAGCAAAGCGAGGTATGTAGGCGGTGCTACAGA
GTTCTTGAAGTGGTGGCCTAACTACGGCTACACTAGAAGAACAGTATTTGGTATCTGCGCTCTGCTGAAG
CCAGTTACCTTCGGAAAAAGAGTTGGTAGCTCTTGATCCGGCAAACAAACCACCGCTGGTAGCGGTGGTT
TTTTTGTTTGCAAGCAGCAGATTACGCGCAGAAAAAAAGGATCTCAAGAAGATCCTTTGATCTTTTCTAC
GGGGTCTGACGCTCAGTGGAACGAAAACTCACGTTAAGGGATTTTGGTCATGAGATTATCAAAAAGGATC
TTCACCTAGATCCTTTTAAATTAAAAATGAAGTTTTAAATCAATCTAAAGTATATATGAGTAAACTTGGT
CTGACAGTTACCAATGCTTAATCAGTGAGGCACCTATCTCAGCGATCTGTCTATTTCGTTCATCCATAGT
TGCCTGACTCCCCGTCGTGTAGATAACTACGATACGGGAGGGCTTACCATCTGGCCCCAGTGCTGCAATG
ATACCGCGAGACCCACGCTCACCGGCTCCAGATTTATCAGCAATAAACCAGCCAGCCGGAAGGGCCGAGC
GCAGAAGTGGTCCTGCAACTTTATCCGCCTCCATCCAGTCTATTAATTGTTGCCGGGAAGCTAGAGTAAG
TAGTTCGCCAGTTAATAGTTTGCGCAACGTTGTTGCCATTGCTACAGGCATCGTGGTGTCACGCTCGTCG
TTTGGTATGGCTTCATTCAGCTCCGGTTCCCAACGATCAAGGCGAGTTACATGATCCCCCATGTTGTGCA
AAAAAGCGGTTAGCTCCTTCGGTCCTCCGATCGTTGTCAGAAGTAAGTTGGCCGCAGTGTTATCACTCAT
GGTTATGGCAGCACTGCATAATTCTCTTACTGTCATGCCATCCGTAAGATGCTTTTCTGTGACTGGTGAG
TACTCAACCAAGTCATTCTGAGAATAGTGTATGCGGCGACCGAGTTGCTCTTGCCCGGCGTCAATACGGG
ATAATACCGCGCCACATAGCAGAACTTTAAAAGTGCTCATCATTGGAAAACGTTCTTCGGGGCGAAAACT
CTCAAGGATCTTACCGCTGTTGAGATCCAGTTCGATGTAACCCACTCGTGCACCCAACTGATCTTCAGCA
TCTTTTACTTTCACCAGCGTTTCTGGGTGAGCAAAAACAGGAAGGCAAAATGCCGCAAAAAAGGGAATAA
GGGCGACACGGAAATGTTGAATACTCATACTCTTCCTTTTTCAATATTATTGAAGCATTTATCAGGGTTA
TTGTCTCATGAGCGGATACATATTTGAATGTATTTAGAAAAATAAACAAATAGGGGTTCCGCGCACATTT
CCCCGAAAAGTGCCACCTGACGTC
Features (pLannotate 1.2.2; 25 found; start..end, strand, type, name):
     28..80      -  misc_feature   bom (fragment): basis of mobility region from pBR322
    235..614     +  enhancer       CMV enhancer: human cytomegalovirus immediate early enhancer
    615..818     +  promoter       CMV promoter: human cytomegalovirus (CMV) immediate early promoter
    814..847     +  LTR            5' LTR (truncated) (fragment): truncated 5' long terminal repeat (LTR) from HIV-1
    863..881     +  promoter       T7 promoter: promoter for bacteriophage T7 RNA polymerase
    922..942     +  CDS            capTEV™ (fragment): composite tag for in vivo biotinylation, TEV protease cleavage, and 6xHis tagging
    943..975     +  CDS            T7 tag (gene 10 leader): leader peptide from bacteriophage T7 gene 10 promotes efficient translation in E. coli
    979..1002    +  CDS            Xpress™ tag: Xpress™ epitope tag, including an enterokinase recognition and cleavage site
   1069..1791    +  CDS            cEGFP: cEGFP is a basic (constitutively fluorescent) green fluorescent protein published in 2008, derived from Aequorea victoria.
   1801..2223    +  CDS            RAD53 (fragment): RAD53_YEAST - Also known as MEC2, SAD1, SPK1. Experimental evidence at protein level: Swiss-Prot protein existence level 1. Controls S-phase checkpoint as well as G1 and G2 DNA damage checkpoints. Phosphorylates proteins on serine, threonine, and tyrosine. Prevents entry into anaphase and mitotic exit after DNA damage via regulation of the Polo kinase CDC5. Seems to be involved in the phosphorylation of RPH1. From Saccharomyces cerevisiae (strain ATCC 204508 / S288c) (Baker's yeast).
   2287..2305    -  promoter       SP6 promoter: promoter for bacteriophage SP6 RNA polymerase
   2331..2555    +  polyA_signal   bGH poly(A) signal: bovine growth hormone polyadenylation signal
   2559..2580    +  promoter       SV40 promoter (fragment): SV40 enhancer and early promoter
   2601..3029    +  rep_origin     f1 ori (sequence partly withheld): f1 bacteriophage origin of replication; arrow indicates direction of (+) strand synthesis
   3043..3372    +  promoter       SV40 promoter: SV40 enhancer and early promoter
   3439..4230    +  CDS            neo: KKA2_KLEPN - Also known as kan, nptII. Experimental evidence at protein level: Swiss-Prot protein existence level 1. Resistance to kanamycin, neomycin, paromomycin, ribostamycin, butirosin and gentamicin B. From Klebsiella pneumoniae.
   4254..4412    +  CDS            ble (fragment): BLE_KLEPN - Experimental evidence at protein level: Swiss-Prot protein existence level 1. Binding protein with a strong affinity to the bleomycin family of antibiotics. Binds to CL990; an antimitotic-antibiotic compound. From Klebsiella pneumoniae.
   4407..4528    +  polyA_signal   SV40 poly(A) signal: SV40 polyadenylation signal
   4601..4617    -  protein_bind   lac operator: The lac repressor binds to the lac operator to inhibit transcription in E. coli. This inhibition can be relieved by adding lactose or isopropyl-β-D-thiogalactopyranoside (IPTG). lac repressor encoded by lacI
   4625..4655    -  promoter       lac promoter: promoter for the E. coli lac operon
   4670..4691    -  protein_bind   CAP binding site: CAP binding activates transcription in the presence of cAMP. E. coli catabolite activator protein
   4704..4796    -  CDS            lacI (fragment): lac repressor; lacI; The lac repressor binds to the lac operator to inhibit transcription in E. coli. This inhibition can be relieved by adding lactose or isopropyl-β-D-thiogalactopyranoside (IPTG).
   4979..5567    -  rep_origin     ori: high-copy-number ColE1/pMB1/pBR322/pUC origin of replication
   5738..6598    -  CDS            AmpR: β-lactamase; bla; confers resistance to ampicillin, carbenicillin, and related antibiotics
   6599..6703    -  promoter       AmpR promoter: bla
