[The description below was written by a language model from this plasmid's Addgene catalogue record and pLannotate feature annotations shown in this document.]
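Description:
pcDNA3.1(+)-sapphireAKAR(T/A) is a mammalian expression plasmid built on an Invitrogen pcDNA3-type backbone that encodes a phosphorylation-dead control version of the sapphireAKAR biosensor. It is maintained in E. coli at high copy through a ColE1/pUC-type origin with ampicillin selection (AmpR and its bla promoter), and it also carries an f1 origin. For mammalian cells, an SV40 early promoter drives a neomycin phosphotransferase gene followed by an SV40 polyadenylation signal, allowing G418 selection of stable transfectants.

The synthetic insert of about 1.2 kb sits between BamHI and EcoRI sites, downstream of the CMV immediate-early enhancer/promoter and upstream of the bGH poly(A) signal. T7 and SP6 phage promoters flank the cloning region. The open reading frame begins with backbone-derived N-terminal tags: 6xHis, the T7 gene 10 leader and the Xpress epitope, which includes an enterokinase site. The automated annotation then identifies a GFP-family coding sequence derived from Aequorea victoria (matched as cEGFP, presumably the sapphire-type fluorophore implied by the name), followed by a fragment of yeast Rad53. This fragment probably serves as a phosphoamino acid-binding module, although the record does not describe it as such. A few other partial hits in the table, such as an HIV-1 LTR fragment, a ble fragment and a capTEV fragment overlapping the His tag, look like short backbone matches rather than functional elements.

The defining feature is a Thr-to-Ala substitution in the sensor's substrate sequence. This removes the phosphoacceptor residue, so the reporter should not respond to kinase activity. It therefore serves as the negative control for the single-fluorophore sapphireAKAR sensor in live-cell signalling experiments. The sequenced record (6,734 nt) is slightly longer than the catalogued total of 6,630 bp.
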