Addgene plasmid #118465: pcDNA3.1(+)-sapphireAKAR(T/A)
Purpose: Negative-control mutant for sapphireAKAR biosensor.
Depositing lab: Jin Zhang. Depositing organization: University of California, San Diego (UCSD). Publication: Single-fluorophore biosensors for sensitive and multiplexed detection of signalling activities. Mehta S, Zhang Y, Roth RH, Zhang JF, Mo A, Tenner B, Huganir RL, Zhang J. Nat Cell Biol. 2018 Sep 24. pii: 10.1038/s41556-018-0200-6. doi: 10.1038/s41556-018-0200-6. PubMed 30250062.
Backbone
  Vector backbone: pcDNA3
  Backbone manufacturer: Invitrogen
  Backbone size w/o insert (bp): 5412
  Total vector size (bp): 6630
  Vector type: Mammalian Expression
  Selectable markers: Neomycin (select with G418)
Growth in bacteria
  Bacterial resistance: Ampicillin, 100 μg/mL
  Growth temperature: 37°C
  Growth strain: DH5alpha
  Copy number: High Copy
Gene/Insert
  Gene/Insert name: sapphireAKAR(T/A)
  Species: Synthetic
  Insert size (bp): 1218
  Mutation: Contains Thr-to-Ala mutation in substrate sequence.
  Promoter: CMV
  Tag / fusion protein: 6xHis (N terminal on backbone); T7 tag (gene 10 leader) (N terminal on backbone); Xpress (TM) tag (N terminal on backbone)
  Cloning method: Restriction Enzyme; 5′ cloning site BamHI (not destroyed); 3′ cloning site EcoRI (not destroyed)
  Sequencing primers: 5′ CMV forward; 3′ BGH reverse
Terms and licenses: Academic/Nonprofit Terms; Industry Terms: Not Available to Industry
How to cite: pcDNA3.1(+)-sapphireAKAR(T/A) was a gift from Jin Zhang (Addgene plasmid # 118465 ; http://n2t.net/addgene:118465 ; RRID:Addgene_118465)
